Addgene plasmid #216109: pYHY3
Purpose: aTC-inducible expression of secretory BT3630 SP-NanoLuc via P1TDP-A21 promoter-RBS pair in Bacteroides species.
Depositing lab: Shannon Sirk. Depositing organization: University of Illinois at Urbana-Champaign. Publication: A molecular toolkit for heterologous protein secretion across Bacteroides species. Yeh YH, Kelly VW, Rahman Pour R, Sirk SJ. Nat Commun. 2024 Nov 11;15(1):9741. doi: 10.1038/s41467-024-53845-7. PubMed 39528443.
Backbone
  Vector backbone: pYHY1
  Total vector size (bp): 8402
  Vector type: Bacterial Expression, Synthetic Biology ; E. coli-Bacteroides shuttle vector
Growth in bacteria
  Bacterial resistance: Ampicillin, 100 μg/mL
  Growth temperature: 37°C
  Growth strain: DH5alpha
  Growth instructions: Also contains erythromycin for selection in Bacteroides species
  Copy number: Unknown
Gene/Insert
  Gene/Insert name: NanoLuc
  Promoter: P1TDP-A21
  Tag / fusion protein: 3xFLAG tag (C terminal on insert); BT3630 signal peptide (N terminal on insert)
  Cloning method: Gibson Cloning
  Sequencing primers: 5′ gtgtaaaagcgcagtactgcttg; 3′ ggtaactgtcagaccaagtttactc
Terms and licenses: Academic/Nonprofit Terms; Industry Terms: Not Available to Industry
Depositor comments: Please visit https://www.biorxiv.org/content/10.1101/2023.12.14.571725v1 for bioRxiv preprint.
How to cite: pYHY3 was a gift from Shannon Sirk (Addgene plasmid # 216109 ; http://n2t.net/addgene:216109 ; RRID:Addgene_216109)
