[The description below was written by a language model from this plasmid's Addgene catalogue record and pLannotate feature annotations shown in this document.]
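Description:
pYHY3 is an 8,402 bp E. coli–Bacteroides shuttle vector built on the pYHY1 backbone and designed for anhydrotetracycline (aTC)-inducible secretion of a luciferase reporter in Bacteroides species. In E. coli it replicates from a high-copy ColE1/pUC-type origin and is selected with ampicillin through the β-lactamase gene and its native promoter. An erythromycin-resistance determinant, annotated as an erm-family 23S rRNA methyltransferase spanning the sequence origin, provides selection in Bacteroides. An incP oriT together with traJ allows the plasmid to be mobilised by conjugation from an E. coli donor into Bacteroides recipients. About 2.9 kb between the transfer region and the erm gene carries no annotation apart from a short fragment matching the HK022 attP site. The record does not state how the plasmid is maintained in Bacteroides, whether by replication or by integration.

The payload is NanoLuc luciferase fused at its N terminus to the BT3630 signal peptide, which directs the protein for export, and at its C terminus to a 3xFLAG epitope for immunodetection. The open reading frame is followed by the rrnB T1 terminator. Expression is driven by the P1TDP-A21 promoter–ribosome binding site pair. The short tet-operator matches annotated upstream of the reporter (labelled as PLtetO-1 and TRE fragments) are consistent with operator sites in this promoter. A divergently oriented TetR gene supplies the repressor, which blocks transcription until aTC relieves it. The construct belongs to a toolkit for heterologous protein secretion across Bacteroides species. It provides a sensitive luminescent readout, plus FLAG-based detection, for measuring how well this signal peptide drives secretion under titratable induction.
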