Features (pLannotate 1.2.2; 13 found; start..end, strand, type, name):
   1028..1651    -  CDS            TetR: tetracycline repressor TetR; tetR from transposon Tn10; TetR binds to the tetracycline operator tetO to inhibit transcription. This inhibition can be relieved by adding tetracycline or doxycycline.
   2039..2059    -  promoter       PLtetO-1 promoter (fragment): modified phage lambda PL promoter with tet operator sites (Lutz and Bujard, 1997)
   2102..2121    +  promoter       tight TRE promoter (fragment): Tet-responsive promoter PTight, consisting of seven tet operator sequences followed by the minimal CMV promoter
   2282..2791    +  CDS            Nluc: NanoLuc® luciferase human codon-optimized
   2813..2878    +  CDS            3xFLAG: three tandem FLAG® epitope tags, followed by an enterokinase cleavage site
   2905..2976    +  terminator     rrnB T1 terminator: transcription terminator T1 from the E. coli rrnB gene
   3083..3943    -  CDS            AmpR: β-lactamase; bla; confers resistance to ampicillin, carbenicillin, and related antibiotics
   3944..4048    -  promoter       AmpR promoter: bla
   4151..4739    +  rep_origin     ori: high-copy-number ColE1/pMB1/pBR322/pUC origin of replication
   4899..5008    +  oriT           oriT: incP origin of transfer
   5041..5412    +  CDS            traJ: oriT-recognizing protein; traJ
   5490..5506    +  protein_bind   HK022 attP (fragment): attP; attachment site of phage HK022 HK022 integrase
   8387..713     +  CDS            ermC' (across the origin): ERM_BACIU - Experimental evidence at protein level: Swiss-Prot protein existence level 1. This protein produces a dimethylation of the adenine residue at position 2085 in 23S rRNA, resulting in reduced affinity between ribosomes and macrolide-lincosamide-streptogramin B antibiotics. From Bacillus subtilis.
>Addgene plasmid #216109 | pYHY3 | addgene full sequence | sequence record 434372 | Addgene NGS Result
TAAAAGATAGTCAAAATTTTATTACTTCAAAATATCACATAGAAAAAATAATGAATTGCATAAGTTTAGA
TGAAAAAGATAACATCTTTGAAATAGGTGCAGGGAAAGGTCATTTTACTGCTGGATTGGTAAAGAGATGT
AATTTTGTAACGGCGATAGAAATTGATTCTAAATTATGTGAGGTAACTCGTAATAAGCTCTTAAATTATC
CTAACTATCAAATAGTAAATGATGATATACTGAAATTTACATTTCCTAGCCACAATCCATATAAAATATT
TGGCAGCATACCTTACAACATAAGCACAAATATAATTCGAAAAATTGTTTTTGAAAGTTCAGCCACAATA
AGTTATTTAATAGTGGAATATGGTTTTGCTAAAATGTTATTAGATACAAACAGATCACTAGCATTGCTGT
TAATGGCAGAGGTAGATATTTCTATATTAGCAAAAATTCCTAGGTATTATTTCCATCCAAAACCTAAAGT
GGATAGCACATTAATTGTATTAAAAAGAAAGCCAGCAAAAATGGCATTTAAAGAGAGAAAAAAATATGAA
ACTTTTGTAATGAAATGGGTTAACAAAGAGTACGAAAAACTGTTTACAAAAAATCAATTTAATAAAGCTT
TAAAACATGCGAGAATATATGATATAAACAATATTAGTTTCGAACAATTTGTATCGCTATTTAATAGTTA
TAAAATATTTAACGGCTAAAAACAATAGGCCACATGCAACTGTAAATGTTTACGCGTCCTCGGTACCAAC
AAATACTTTCAGGACGATGTAAAGTCCTGAAAAATCAAAGCTGGCCAATGAGACGACGGGGTCATCACGG
CTCATCATGCGCCAAACAAATGTGTGCAATACACGCTCGGATGACTGCATGATGACCGCACTGACTGGGG
ACAGCAGATCCACCTAAGCCTGTGAGAGAAGCAGACACCCGACAGATCAAGGCAGTTAACTAGTGCACTG
CAGTGGCCTTAACGGCTGACATGGGAATTCCCCTCCACCGCGGTGGCTTAAGACCCACTTTCACATTTAA
GTTGTTTTTCTAATCCGCATATGATCAATTCAAGGCCGAATAAGAAGGCTGGCTCTGCACCTTGGTGATC
AAATAATTCGATAGCTTGTCGTAATAATGGCGGCATACTATCAGTAGTAGGTGTTTCCCTTTCTTCTTTA
GCGACTTGATGCTCTTGATCTTCCAATACGCAACCTAAAGTAAAATGCCCCACAGCGCTGAGTGCATATA
ATGCATTCTCTAGTGAAAAACCTTGTTGGCATAAAAAGGCTAATTGATTTTCGAGAGTTTCATACTGTTT
TTCTGTAGGCCGTGTACCTAAATGTACTTTTGCTCCATCGCGATGACTTAGTAAAGCACATCTAAAACTT
TTAGCGTTATTACGTAAAAAATCTTGCCAGCTTTCCCCTTCTAAAGGGCAAAAGTGAGTATGGTGCCTAT
CTAACATCTCAATGGCTAAGGCGTCGAGCAAAGCCCGCTTATTTTTTACATGCCAATACAATGTAGGCTG
CTCTACACCTAGCTTCTGGGCGAGTTTACGGGTTGTTAAACCTTCGATTCCGACCTCATTAAGCAGCTCT
AATGCGCTGTTAATCACTTTACTTTTATCTAATCTAGACATTCTTTAAAAACAGATTTGGAGTGCAAAGT
TACGACAAATAATTTGTTAACATACATATTTAGGCAACTTTTTCACTATATTTTCAACTAATAAAACAAA
AAAGAATGCCGACAAGTTGTGTGACGGCATCCTTTTTCTATTTCATTAGCTTATCCTACAATCTTCTTAC
CTTAATTTATAATTTATTCCTGAGTCAGATCAACTGCAAAGTATCCGCGTTTACCGGATGGGAATACACC
TGTCAGGAACAATACCTGATTCGGAGACTTAACAGCAGCTTTCATTGCTTCTTCCAGATCATTTTTGCAC
CCGCTTTCCAAGAGAAGAAAGCCTTGTTAAATTGACTTAGTGTAAAAGCGCAGTACTGCTTGACCATAAG
AACAAAAAAATCTCTATCACTGATAGGGATAAAGTTTGGAAGATAAAGCTAAAAGTTCTTATCTTTGCAG
TCTCCCTATCAGTGATAGAGACGCATTTTAAAATAAAATAAATTATTTATGATATTAAACGAATATGATG
AAAAAGGGGATATTATTTGTGCTGACAGCAGCATTTCTGGCATCTTGCCAGCAGGAGGAAAACGAGGGAG
TAGCATCTGTGGACCGGGTGACCATCACTCCTATTATCACAGTCTTCACACTCGAAGATTTCGTTGGGGA
CTGGCGACAGACAGCCGGCTACAACCTGGACCAAGTCCTTGAACAGGGAGGTGTGTCCAGTTTGTTTCAG
AATCTCGGGGTGTCCGTAACTCCGATCCAAAGGATTGTCCTGAGCGGTGAAAATGGGCTGAAGATCGACA
TCCATGTCATCATCCCGTATGAAGGTCTGAGCGGCGACCAAATGGGCCAGATCGAAAAAATTTTTAAGGT
GGTGTACCCTGTGGATGATCATCACTTTAAGGTGATCCTGCACTATGGCACACTGGTAATCGACGGGGTT
ACGCCGAACATGATCGACTATTTCGGACGGCCGTATGAAGGCATCGCCGTGTTCGACGGCAAAAAGATCA
CTGTAACAGGGACCCTGTGGAACGGCAACAAAATTATCGACGAGCGCCTGATCAACCCCGACGGCTCCCT
GCTGTTCCGAGTAACCATCAACGGAGTGACCGGCTGGCGGCTGTGCGAACGCATTCTGGCGGGATCTTCT
GGCTCGAGCGGCGACTACAAAGACCATGACGGTGATTATAAAGATCATGACATCGATTACAAGGATGACG
ATGACAAGTGAATAGATCACCATTAACCAGGCATCAAATAAAACGAAAGGCTCAGTCGAAAGACTGGGCC
TTTCGTTTTATCTGTTGTTTGTCGGTGAACGCTCTCTACAGCGGCCGCGATTATCAAAAAGGATCTTCAC
CTAGATCCTTTTAAATTAAAAATGAAGTTTTAAATCAATCTAAAGTATATATGAGTAAACTTGGTCTGAC
AGTTACCAATGCTTAATCAGTGAGGCACCTATCTCAGCGATCTGTCTATTTCGTTCATCCATAGTTGCCT
GACTCCCCGTCGTGTAGATAACTACGATACGGGAGGGCTTACCATCTGGCCCCAGTGCTGCAATGATACC
GCGGGACCCACGCTCACCGGCTCCAGATTTATCAGCAATAAACCAGCCAGCCGGAAGGGCCGAGCGCAGA
AGTGGTCCTGCAACTTTATCCGCCTCCATCCAGTCTATTAATTGTTGCCGGGAAGCTAGAGTAAGTAGTT
CGCCAGTTAATAGTTTGCGCAACGTTGTTGCCATTGCTACAGGCATCGTGGTGTCACGCTCGTCGTTTGG
TATGGCTTCATTCAGCTCCGGTTCCCAACGATCAAGGCGAGTTACATGATCCCCCATGTTGTGCAAAAAA
GCGGTTAGCTCCTTCGGTCCTCCGATCGTTGTCAGAAGTAAGTTGGCCGCAGTGTTATCACTCATGGTTA
TGGCAGCACTGCATAATTCTCTTACTGTCATGCCATCCGTAAGATGCTTTTCTGTGACTGGTGAGTACTC
AACCAAGTCATTCTGAGAATAGTGTATGCGGCGACCGAGTTGCTCTTGCCCGGCGTCAATACGGGATAAT
ACCGCGCCACATAGCAGAACTTTAAAAGTGCTCATCATTGGAAAACGTTCTTCGGGGCGAAAACTCTCAA
GGATCTTACCGCTGTTGAGATCCAGTTCGATGTAACCCACTCGTGCACCCAACTGATCTTCAGCATCTTT
TACTTTCACCAGCGTTTCTGGGTGAGCAAAAACAGGAAGGCAAAATGCCGCAAAAAAGGGAATAAGGGCG
ACACGGAAATGTTGAATACTCATACTCTTCCTTTTTCAATATTATTGAAGCATTTATCAGGGTTATTGTC
TCATGAGCGGATACATATTTGAATGTATTTAGAAAAATAAACAAATAGGGGTTCCGCGCACATTTCCCCG
AAAAGTGCCACCTGTCATGACCAAAATCCCTTAACGTGAGTTTTCGTTCCACTGAGCGTCAGACCCCGTA
GAAAAGATCAAAGGATCTTCTTGAGATCCTTTTTTTCTGCGCGTAATCTGCTGCTTGCAAACAAAAAAAC
CACCGCTACCAGCGGTGGTTTGTTTGCCGGATCAAGAGCTACCAACTCTTTTTCCGAAGGTAACTGGCTT
CAGCAGAGCGCAGATACCAAATACTGTCCTTCTAGTGTAGCCGTAGTTAGGCCACCACTTCAAGAACTCT
GTAGCACCGCCTACATACCTCGCTCTGCTAATCCTGTTACCAGTGGCTGCTGCCAGTGGCGATAAGTCGT
GTCTTACCGGGTTGGACTCAAGACGATAGTTACCGGATAAGGCGCAGCGGTCGGGCTGAACGGGGGGTTC
GTGCACACAGCCCAGCTTGGAGCGAACGACCTACACCGAACTGAGATACCTACAGCGTGAGCTATGAGAA
AGCGCCACGCTTCCCGAAGGGAGAAAGGCGGACAGGTATCCGGTAAGCGGCAGGGTCGGAACAGGAGAGC
GCACGAGGGAGCTTCCAGGGGGAAACGCCTGGTATCTTTATAGTCCTGTCGGGTTTCGCCACCTCTGACT
TGAGCGTCGATTTTTGTGATGCTCGTCAGGGGGGCGGAGCCTATGGAAAAGCGCCAGCAACGCGGCCTTT
TTACGGTTCCTGGCCTTTTGCTGGCCTTTTGCTCACATGTTCTTTCCTGCGTTATCCCCTGATTCTGTGG
ATAACCGTGCGGCCGCCCCTCCAAAGGGTTCGTGTAGACTTTCCTTGGTGTATCCAACGGCGTCAGCCGG
GCAGGATAGGTGAAGTAGGCCCACCCGCGAGCGGGTGTTCCTTCTTCACTGTCCCTTATTCGCACCTGGC
GGTGCTCAACGGGAATCCTGCTCTGCGAGGCTGGCCGGCTACCGCCGGCGTAACAGATGAGGGCAAGCGG
ATGGCTGATGAAACCAAGCCAACCAGGAAGGGCAGCCCACCTATCAAGGTGTACTGCCTTCCAGACGAAC
GAAGAGCGATTGAGGAAAAGGCGGCGGCGGCCGGCATGAGCCTGTCGGCCTACCTGCTGGCCGTCGGCCA
GGGCTACAAAATCACGGGCGTCGTGGACTATGAGCACGTCCGCGAGCTGGCCCGCATCAATGGCGACCTG
GGCCGCCTGGGCGGCCTGCTGAAACTCTGGCTCACCGACGACCCGCGCACGGCGCGGTTCGGTGATGCCA
CGATCCTCGCCCTGCTGGCGAAGATCGAAGAGAAGCAGGACGAGCTTGGCAAGGTCATGATGGGCGTGGT
CCGCCCGAGGGCAGAGCCATGACTTTTTTAGCCGCTAAAACGGCCGGGGGGTGCGCGTGATTGCCAAGCA
CGTCCCCATAACGCATAGCGCTCCCCGACCGATGATTTTTAAGTGACTGATTTTGTGCTGTTTTGGGGGT
ATATTAAGAATAAAAGAAATAGAATAAGTTAAGTACTTGATACACAATATAGGGCATTTTCCATATTGGA
AATTCTCATTTTCCAATCTAGAAAATACCGATTTCCTAATATGATACTAAATAGGAAAATAATATTTCCC
TTAATATTGTTTTTATGGAAAATAATAGTTTACTTTGTGGAGAATAATATTTCCCAAAAACATATCAAAA
TGGAAAATAAAAAAGCAGTTAAGTTAACCGATTTTCAAAAGAACGAAGAAAATCCTTTTATGAAACAAGC
TATAGAAGGTATTGAAAATCATGTTGTTAAAAAGTATAAGAGTAATAGTGGTGGCGATAAGAGAGCTGTA
GTAGCTTTAGCCGACACTGAAACTGGAGAAGTGTTTAAGACTTCGTTTATCCGTCAAATAGAAGTAGATG
AAGAACAATTCACTAAATTGTATCTTTCTAACTTTGCTGCATTCTTTGACCTATCACAAGCAGCTATTCG
GGTTTTTGGTTACTTTATGACCTGCATGAAACCCAAAAATGATTTAATCATTTTCAATAGAAAAAAATGC
CTAGAATATACCAAATACAAAACAGACAAAGCCGTTTATAAAGGACTTGCAGAACTTGTAAAAGCTGAAA
TCATAGCCCGAGGACCAGCCGATAATCTTTGGTTTATTAATCCTCTGATAGTATTCAATGGTGACCGAGT
GACATTTGCTAAAACATACGTTCGGAAAAAGACTTTAGCTGCCCAAAAGAAAGAAGAAGCAGAGAAACGA
CAATTATCACTTGGCTTTGATGAACAGTAACACTCCATTGAGTGAAGCTGCCGTTTGGTCGCTCCCCCTT
TGGGGGCGGGGGGGGATAGATAAAGTTCCTCTATGTAAAGTTATAATGGGGGATGAAAGGCAAGGTTCGC
TAACCTTACCCCGATTGTTTATGCTTCCCAGCATTCAATCTATCCCCGTTTATGGGTTTCTCTTTCACCC
TACAAAGATAACCTCATGGGGGAAAAATGTCCAAGAATATGGGGTAAAAACTATCAAGTCGGTAGAAAAT
AAGTATCTTTGAAGTACATTTTTAGTAGAGGTACTGGTGTGCCTAGGCGAAGCAGATAGGCAAAAATAAA
GCCGCTGGAGATGTCGGATGTCCGTCAATTAACTCCAGCGGCTTGTATTTTGGTAACTCTCCCGTATCGG
TCAGCTACCGTTTGGTCAGCAACAAAGGTAGTACTTTATTATCGCAAATCCAAATGTTTTTCCCTTTATT
TGTGCATTTACAAAACATTCACTAACTTCGCACCTATGCAGTATGGTGATAGCACACTAGCACCCTAAAG
AGTGCGTGTGTAAGGGGACAAGCCCCCTTAACCCCCTGTCAGCCGGCTGTCACCGGCTGTTATCAATCTT
CAAAGTCGGGTGGTTGTCAAGATGATTTTTTTGGTTTGGTGTCGTCTTTTTTTAAGCTGCCGCATAACGG
TTTGGCGCCGATTGTCACAAAAATGTTAACTTATGGGAGCAACAAGTATTCATGTACAAGCAGTGAAGCC
GGGGAGCGAGATTCACAACTTTAGGGAAAAAGAGTTGGACTATGTTCGTCCCGAACTTAGTCATTTGAAT
GAAAGCTGGGTTGGAGATAGCATTTCCCATCGGCTGGAGAGTGCAAAACAAAGATATCTCGATACGGTTG
GGCAGAAGATGCAGGCTAAAGCCGCACCCATACGAGAGGGAGTAATAGTAATCAAACAAGAAACCACTAT
GCAGGAACTCCAGCAGTTTGCCACGGTCTCCAAAGAACGTTTCGGTATCGAAGCGTTTCAAATCCATATA
CACAAGGACGAAGGATACATGAACGCAAAGCAGTGGACACCTAACCTTCATGCCCATGTAGTTTTCGATT
GGACGCAGCCGAATGGGAAAAGTGTGCGTTTATCGCGTGATGACATGGCAGAACTCCAAACCATAGCATC
TGAAACACTGGGCATGGAACGTGGCGTTTCTTCTGACCGCAAACACTTATCGGCTATGCAGTACAAGACC
GAATGTGCGAAAGAACAGCTTCAGGAACTATCCAACGATATATCCAGTGCATTAGACAAATACAAGGACG
CACAAAACCAGCTTCTTCAGCTTCAGAAGGAACTACGTTCCATTGAAACAAAGAAGAACGTCCAAAAACT
CATTTCTAAGGCTTCAGAGAAGTTTTACGGCTTGATTGGAAAAACAGTCAACGATAGGGAAAAGGATGCC
TTAAAAGCCAAAGTAAAGACTTTAGAGGGGGAAAATGAACAACTATCCGATAGACTGGGAAAGGCTATAC
TTGAAAAAGAGCGAAACAGCACAAAGGCATTCAAAGCCGAGAATGACAAGGAGTATTATAGACAACAAAT
GGACAACGCAAGGACAACCAGTAACCTATTAAGGACGGAGAACCAAAAACTAAAAGCCGAAACCAAGGAG
TTGAAAAAAGAACTTGGTAAGATGAAAGACTTGTTCAATTCCGAACAACTGGAGGCTTTAAGGCATCATT
TCCCAAACATATCAAAAGCTATGGAAGAGGGGAAAGACCTATTCAAGCAAATCACCAGAAGCAGAGGTTT
CGGCATGGGTATGTAACCCCCCCCCGCCCCCAAAGGGGGAGCGACCAAACGGCAGCCTCTCTCAATGGAG
TGTTACATCCCGTAAAGAGGGGCTTTGCAGGGGGTGGACTCAGAAAGATGAGAATAGATGACTATTGTAG
TTGAAACACATAGAAAGTTGCTGATATACAGACCGATACGCATATCGGGATGAACCATGAGTACGTTCTT
TTCTCAAAAAACATAAATATTCGAAAAGAGATGCAATAAATTAAGGAGAGGTTATAATGAACAAAGTAAA
TA
